Addgene plasmid #219989: pUC57_beta-globin-5'UTR_Nanoluc
Purpose: betaglobin-5'UTR-NanoLuc mRNA synthesis
Depositing lab: Simon Alberti. Depositing organization: Biotechnology Center (BIOTEC) of the Technische Universitaet Dresden.
Backbone
  Vector backbone: pUC57
  Vector type: Bacterial Expression
Growth in bacteria
  Bacterial resistance: Kanamycin, 50 μg/mL
  Growth temperature: 37°C
  Growth strain: DH5alpha
  Copy number: High Copy
Gene/Insert
  Gene/Insert name: betaglobin-5'UTR-NanoLuc
  Species: H. sapiens (human); Other
  Entrez Gene: HBB (a.k.a. CD113t-C, ECYT6, beta-globin)
  Cloning method: Restriction Enzyme; 5′ cloning site Unknown (unknown if destroyed)
Terms and licenses: Academic/Nonprofit Terms; Industry Terms: Not Available to Industry
How to cite: pUC57_beta-globin-5'UTR_Nanoluc was a gift from Simon Alberti (Addgene plasmid # 219989 ; http://n2t.net/addgene:219989 ; RRID:Addgene_219989)
