[The description below was written by a language model from this plasmid's Addgene catalogue record and pLannotate feature annotations shown in this document.]
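Description:
pUC57_beta-globin-5'UTR_Nanoluc is a small (about 3.2 kb) high-copy bacterial plasmid built on the pUC57 cloning backbone. It serves as a DNA template for synthesising a reporter mRNA rather than for expressing protein in bacteria, even though it is catalogued as a bacterial expression vector. It is propagated in E. coli through the ColE1/pUC-type origin of replication and selected with kanamycin via an aminoglycoside phosphotransferase (KanR) gene. The remaining annotated backbone elements are typical pUC-family remnants. They include the lac promoter, lac operator and CAP binding site, a lacZα fragment interrupted by the insert, and short fragments of lacI, rop and the bom region. None of these appears to play a role in the plasmid's intended use.

The payload sits immediately downstream of a bacteriophage T7 promoter. According to the record, it consists of the 5' untranslated region of human beta-globin (HBB) fused to the NanoLuc luciferase coding sequence. The annotation detects the luciferase as a fragment matching the catalytic subunit of the Oplophorus gracilirostris (deep-sea shrimp) luciferase, from which NanoLuc was engineered. The 5'UTR is not annotated as a separate feature, but the short gap between the T7 promoter and the luciferase reading frame is consistent with its presence there. No 3'UTR, encoded poly(A) tract or T7 terminator is annotated, and the cloning sites are not recorded.

The stated purpose is beta-globin-5'UTR-NanoLuc mRNA synthesis, meaning transcription by T7 RNA polymerase to yield an mRNA with a well-characterised, efficiently translated leader. Such an mRNA is generally used as a sensitive luminescent readout of translation, although the record does not specify the downstream assay.
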