Features (pLannotate 1.2.2; 11 found; start..end, strand, type, name):
    137..236     +  misc_feature   bom (fragment): basis of mobility region from pBR322
    242..399     -  CDS            lacZα (fragment): LacZα fragment of β-galactosidase; lacZ fragment
    402..420     +  promoter       T7 promoter: promoter for bacteriophage T7 RNA polymerase
    469..1008    +  CDS            LUCI_OPLGR (fragment): Experimental evidence at protein level: Swiss-Prot protein existence level 1. Catalytic subunit of oplophorus-luciferin 2-monooxygenase. Oxidoreductase that converts coelenterazine (the oplophorus luciferin) to coelenteramide under emission of blue light with a maximum at 454 nm. Is also active with bisdeoxycoelenterazine. From Oplophorus gracilirostris (Luminous shrimp).
   1112..1128    -  protein_bind   lac operator: The lac repressor binds to the lac operator to inhibit transcription in E. coli. This inhibition can be relieved by adding lactose or isopropyl-β-D-thiogalactopyranoside (IPTG). lac repressor encoded by lacI
   1136..1166    -  promoter       lac promoter: promoter for the E. coli lac operon
   1181..1202    -  protein_bind   CAP binding site: CAP binding activates transcription in the presence of cAMP. E. coli catabolite activator protein
   1215..1307    -  CDS            lacI (fragment): lac repressor; lacI; The lac repressor binds to the lac operator to inhibit transcription in E. coli. This inhibition can be relieved by adding lactose or isopropyl-β-D-thiogalactopyranoside (IPTG).
   1490..2078    -  rep_origin     ori: high-copy-number ColE1/pMB1/pBR322/pUC origin of replication
   2256..3065    -  CDS            KanR: aminoglycoside phosphotransferase; aph(3')-Ia; confers resistance to kanamycin in bacteria or G418 (Geneticin®) in eukaryotes
   3172..35      +  CDS            rop (fragment) (across the origin): Rop protein, which maintains plasmids at low copy number; rop
>Addgene plasmid #219989 | pUC57_beta-globin-5'UTR_Nanoluc | addgene full sequence | sequence record 436835 | Addgene NGS Result
TCGCGCGTTTCGGTGATGACGGTGAAAACCTCTGACACATGCAGCTCCCGGAGACGGTCACAGCTTGTCT
GTAAGCGGATGCCGGGAGCAGACAAGCCCGTCAGGGCGCGTCAGCGGGTGTTGGCGGGTGTCGGGGCTGG
CTTAACTATGCGGCATCAGAGCAGATTGTACTGAGAGTGCACCATATGCGGTGTGAAATACCGCACAGAT
GCGTAAGGAGAAAATACCGCATCAGGCGCCATTCGCCATTCAGGCTGCGCAACTGTTGGGAAGGGCGATC
GGTGCGGGCCTCTTCGCTATTACGCCAGCTGGCGAAAGGGGGATGTGCTGCAAGGCGATTAAGTTGGGTA
ACGCCAGGGTTTTCCCAGTCACGACGTTGTAAAACGACGGCCAGAGAATTCTAATACGACTCACTATAGG
GAGAGAGCTCACATTTGCTTCTGACACAACTGTGTTCACTAGCAACCTCAAACAGACACCCTGCAGGCCG
CCACCATGGTTTTTACTTTAGAAGATTTTGTTGGTGATTGGCGTCAAACTGCTGGTTATAATTTAGATCA
AGTTTTAGAACAAGGTGGTGTTTCTTCTTTGTTTCAAAACTTAGGTGTTTCTGTTACTCCTATTCAACGT
ATTGTTTTATCTGGTGAAAATGGTTTGAAGATTGATATTCATGTTATTATTCCATATGAAGGTTTGTCTG
GTGATCAAATGGGTCAAATTGAAAAGATTTTCAAAGTTGTTTATCCTGTGGACGATCATCATTTCAAAGT
TATTTTGCATTATGGTACTTTAGTTATTGATGGTGTTACTCCTAATATGATTGATTATTTTGGTCGTCCT
TATGAAGGTATTGCTGTTTTCGATGGTAAAAAGATCACTGTTACTGGTACTTTATGGAATGGTAACAAGA
TTATTGATGAACGTTTGATTAATCCTGATGGTTCTTTATTATTTCGTGTTACTATTAATGGTGTTACTGG
TTGGCGTTTATGTGAACGTATTTTAGCTTAAGCGGCCGCACCGGTGCTAGCTCGAGACTAGTCGACAAAA
AAAAAAAAAAAAAAAAAAAAAGCTTGGTGTAATCATGGTCATAGCTGTTTCCTGTGTGAAATTGTTATCC
GCTCACAATTCCACACAACATACGAGCCGGAAGCATAAAGTGTAAAGCCTGGGGTGCCTAATGAGTGAGC
TAACTCACATTAATTGCGTTGCGCTCACTGCCCGCTTTCCAGTCGGGAAACCTGTCGTGCCAGCTGCATT
AATGAATCGGCCAACGCGCGGGGAGAGGCGGTTTGCGTATTGGGCGCTCTTCCGCTTCCTCGCTCACTGA
CTCGCTGCGCTCGGTCGTTCGGCTGCGGCGAGCGGTATCAGCTCACTCAAAGGCGGTAATACGGTTATCC
ACAGAATCAGGGGATAACGCAGGAAAGAACATGTGAGCAAAAGGCCAGCAAAAGGCCAGGAACCGTAAAA
AGGCCGCGTTGCTGGCGTTTTTCCATAGGCTCCGCCCCCCTGACGAGCATCACAAAAATCGACGCTCAAG
TCAGAGGTGGCGAAACCCGACAGGACTATAAAGATACCAGGCGTTTCCCCCTGGAAGCTCCCTCGTGCGC
TCTCCTGTTCCGACCCTGCCGCTTACCGGATACCTGTCCGCCTTTCTCCCTTCGGGAAGCGTGGCGCTTT
CTCATAGCTCACGCTGTAGGTATCTCAGTTCGGTGTAGGTCGTTCGCTCCAAGCTGGGCTGTGTGCACGA
ACCCCCCGTTCAGCCCGACCGCTGCGCCTTATCCGGTAACTATCGTCTTGAGTCCAACCCGGTAAGACAC
GACTTATCGCCACTGGCAGCAGCCACTGGTAACAGGATTAGCAGAGCGAGGTATGTAGGCGGTGCTACAG
AGTTCTTGAAGTGGTGGCCTAACTACGGCTACACTAGAAGAACAGTATTTGGTATCTGCGCTCTGCTGAA
GCCAGTTACCTTCGGAAAAAGAGTTGGTAGCTCTTGATCCGGCAAACAAACCACCGCTGGTAGCGGTGGT
TTTTTTGTTTGCAAGCAGCAGATTACGCGCAGAAAAAAAGGATCTCAAGAAGATCCTTTGATCTTTTCTA
CGGGGTCTGACGCTCAGTGGAACGAAAACTCACGTTAAGGGATTTTGGTCATGAGATTATCAAAAAGGAT
CTTCACCTAGATCCTTTTAAATTAAAAATGAAGTTTTAAATCAAGCCCAATCTGAATAATGTTACAACCA
ATTAACCAATTCTGATTAGAAAAACTCATCGAGCATCAAATGAAACTGCAATTTATTCATATCAGGATTA
TCAATACCATATTTTTGAAAAAGCCGTTTCTGTAATGAAGGAGAAAACTCACCGAGGCAGTTCCATAGGA
TGGCAAGATCCTGGTATCGGTCTGCGATTCCGACTCGTCCAACATCAATACAACCTATTAATTTCCCCTC
GTCAAAAATAAGGTTATCAAGTGAGAAATCACCATGAGTGACGACTGAATCCGGTGAGAATGGCAAAAGT
TTATGCATTTCTTTCCAGACTTGTTCAACAGGCCAGCCATTACGCTCGTCATCAAAATCACTCGCATCAA
CCAAACCGTTATTCATTCGTGATTGCGCCTGAGCGAGACGAAATACGCGATCGCTGTTAAAAGGACAATT
ACAAACAGGAATCGAATGCAACCGGCGCAGGAACACTGCCAGCGCATCAACAATATTTTCACCTGAATCA
GGATATTCTTCTAATACCTGGAATGCTGTTTTTCCGGGGATCGCAGTGGTGAGTAACCATGCATCATCAG
GAGTACGGATAAAATGCTTGATGGTCGGAAGAGGCATAAATTCCGTCAGCCAGTTTAGTCTGACCATCTC
ATCTGTAACATCATTGGCAACGCTACCTTTGCCATGTTTCAGAAACAACTCTGGCGCATCGGGCTTCCCA
TACAAGCGATAGATTGTCGCACCTGATTGCCCGACATTATCGCGAGCCCATTTATACCCATATAAATCAG
CATCCATGTTGGAATTTAATCGCGGCCTCGACGTTTCCCGTTGAATATGGCTCATAACACCCCTTGTATT
ACTGTTTATGTAAGCAGACAGTTTTATTGTTCATGATGATATATTTTTATCTTGTGCAATGTAACATCAG
AGATTTTGAGACACGGGCCAGAGCTGCA
